>Addgene plasmid #225618 | pEND-303_Cacnes_tetR | addgene full sequence | sequence record 451367 | Addgene NGS Result
CGCCCGGTCATGACGCTGAGTTAGTGGCGCAGCTGCGCTCTGAGAACGAGTTTTTACGGCGTCAGGTCGA
GCAGCAGGCGCGCACGATCGAACGGCAGGCTGAGGCACACGCGGTGGTCTCAGCGCAGCTCACACGGGTT
GGCCAGCTTGAGGCCGGCGACGCAGCAGCACCGACACTGGCACCCGTTGAAAGGCCGGCTCCGCGACGGC
GGTGGTGGCAGCGTCGGTAGCGGTCAGGATCGCTCTGGCGTGACGAGTGTGTCTGGCAGTGCGAACAGTT
GCTCGACCAGTGGCAGCAGAAGCGAGATCGCTGCGTGGTGCTGTTCCTCGGTCAGTTCGTCGAGGACTGG
CGGGTCTTGCTGCGTCCAGCCGATCGCCTCGGCGGCCAAGGTCAGTTCCAAGCTGTGCCAACGCACACGC
CCCTCGGCTGACAGCTGAGTCTCGAACTGTGCAACTGGACCGGCCGGAAGATGCACGTTGCCGAGGTCGT
GAGTGGCCAAGCGCACGTCAAAGAGTGCTGCTTCGTAGCCGCGCAGAAATGGCAGTGCTCGGTCGATTCG
GATCGGCCTGCCCAGGTACATTCCGGGCCGCTTGATGAACGCCTCCGCGTAGAAGCGCACCGTTCTCGGC
CCGGCCTCGTGATCTGTCACTGTGCACGCTCCTCTCGATGGTTCTCGACGCTACCGGAGACCACCGACGT
TCATGCCCAGCGCAGCGACCTGAAAGGACCAAGCCGAGTTAGCCGTGCTAACCGTATAGCTTGCTCCGTC
GCCTCTGAGGGCAACCACCTGCGCAGCAGGTGGGCGGCAGCCCGCGCGCAAGCGCCTACCGGGTTTGGGC
ACAGCCCATAAATCAACGCCTCCGGTGTTGAAGCGATCGTGTGTCACGATTGCTATGCTTGCTACCCCTT
CAGGGTTTTCGTATACACAAATCAAGTTTTTTCGTATACGCTAATGCCATGAGTGAGCATCTACTGCACG
GCAAGCCCGTCACCAACGAGCAGATTCAGGCATGGGCAGACGAGGCCGAGGCCGGATACGACCTGCCCAA
ACTCCCCAAGCCACGGCGCGGACGCCCGCCCGTAGGAGACGGTCCGGGCACCGTCGTACCCGTGCGTCTC
GACGCGGCCACCGTTGCCGCTCTCACAGAACGAGCAACAGCCGAGGGCATCACGAACCGTTCAGACGCGA
TCCGAGCCGCAGTCCACGAGTGGACACGGGTTGCCTGACCTCCACGACTCAGCACGCAAGCACTACCAAC
GAGACCGGCTCGACGACACGGCCGTGCTCTACGCGGCCACCCACGTTCTCAACTCCCGGCCACTCGACGA
CGAAGACGACCCGCGCCGCTGGCTCATGATCGGAACCGACCCAGCAGGCCGCCTACTCGAACTCGTCGCA
CTGATCTACGACGACGGCTACGAACTGATCATCCACGCAATGAAAGCCCGCACCCAATACCTCGACCAGC
TCTAACCAAGAAAGGAACCTGATGAGCGACCAGCTAGACAGCGACCGCAACTACGACCCGATGATCTTCG
ACGTGATGCGCGAGACCGCGAACCGCGTCGTCGCCACGTACGTTGCATGGGAAGATGAAGCCGCTGATCC
CCGCGAGGCTGCGCACTGGCAGGCCGAGCGATTCCGCACCCGGCACGAGGTGCGCGCCGTCGACCCTGAC
AGCCGGCGAGCAGTTCAGGCGAAGATCGCACAGCTGCGCGAGGAACTAGCCGCAATGCCCGAACACGCCC
CAGCCATCCCTTGGAGCAGGTGGCAGCGTCAGGGGAGTCGGGGGATGTTTGGCAGGGGATGTGGAAAGAG
AGTTCGCTTTGCTCACATGGCTCAACCGGGTAACTAACTGATATGGGGTCTTCGTCGCCCACTTTGAACA
CGCCGAGGAATGGACCACGCTGAACGTGACTCGCATGCTTCACTGCATGTATGGATTCGTTCGAGACGTT
GTTCCCTGAGAGCTGGCTGCCACGCAAGCCGCTGGCGTCAGCCGAGAAGTCTGGGGCGTACCGGCACGTG
ACTCGGCAGAGGGCGCTGGAGCTGCCTTACATCGAAGCGAACCCGTTGGTCATGCAGTCCTTGGTCATCA
CCGATCGAGATGCTTCGGATGCTGACTGGGCCGCAGACCTCGCTGGGCTGCCTTCACCGTCCTACGTGTC
CATGAACCGTGTCACGACCACCGGACACATCGTCTATGCCTTGAAGAACCCTGTGTGTCTGACCGATGCC
GCGCGGCGACGGCCTATCAACCTGCTCGCCCGCGTCGAGCAGGGCCTATGCGACGTTCTCGGCGGCGATG
CATCCTACGGGCACCGGATCACAAAGAACCCGCTCAGCACCGCCCATGCGACCCTCTGGGGCCCCGCAGA
CGCGCTCTACGAGCTGCGCGCCCTCGCACACACCCTCGACGAGATCCACGCACTGCCGGAGGCAGGGAAC
CCGCGTCGCAACGTCACCCGATCAACGGTCGGCCGCAACGTCACCCTGTTCGACACCACCCGCATGTGGG
CATACCGGGCCGTCCGGCACTCCTGGGGCGGCCCGGTCGCCGAATGGGAGCACACCGTATTCGAGCACAT
CCACCTACTGAACGAGACGATCATCGCCGACGAATTCGCCACAGGCCCCCTCGGCTTGAACGAACTTAAG
CACTTATCTCGATCCATTTCCCGATGGGTCTGGCGCAACTTCACCCCCGAAACCTTCCGCGCACGCCAGA
AAGCGATCAGCCTCCGTGGAGCATCCAAAGGCGGCAAAGAAGGCGGCCACAAAGGCGGCATTGCCAGTGG
CGCATCACGGCGCGCCCATACCCGTCAACAGTTCTTGGAGGGTCTCTCATGACCACACGTGAACGTCTCC
CCCGCAACGGCTACAGCATCGCCGCTGCTGCGAAAAAGCTCGGTGTCTCCGAGTCCACCGTCAAGCGGTG
GACTTCCGAGCCACGCGAGGAGTTCGTGGCCCGCGTTGCCGCACGCCACGCGCGGATTCGTGAGCTGCGC
TCGGAGGGTCAGAGCATGCGTGCGATTGCTGCCGAGGTCGGGGTTTCCGTGGGCACCGTGCACTACGCGC
TGAACAAGAATCGAACTGACGCATGACCGTAACGCCGCACGATGAGCATTTTCTTGATCGTGCACCGCTT
GGCACTACGTTCGCGTGCGGTTGCACAGTGCGCGCCACGTTCTTATCCTGCGGCCATTGTGGCTACAGCC
AATGGGGGGCATCAGCAACGGACGTTGAACCCGGTGGGCAAGTGTTACTCAGGGGGACATGCCCAGTCTG
CGGCGCTCGGATTGACGGTATGGCAGTCGTGCATGCGGCCCCACCGTCAAACTCATTCAGGTATCAGTGA
GAACCCTCATGGCACCCCCTCGTGACACGTTCTCGTTGCGATCAGCTGCGGCCAAGCTTGATCTTCGGGC
AGCGTTGGGTCCTGGCCACGGGTGCGCATGATCGTGCTCCTGTCGTTGAGGACCCGGCTAGGCTGGCGGG
GTTGCCTTACTGGTTAGCAGAATGAATCACCGATACGCGAGCGAACGTGAAGCGACTGCTGCTGCAAAAC
GTCTGCGACCTGAGCAACAACATGAATGGTCTTCGGTTTCCGTGTTTCGTAAAGTCTGGAAACGCGGAAG
TCAGCGCCCTGCACCATTATGTTCCGGATCTGCATCGCAGGATGCTGCTGGCTACCCTGTGGAACACCTA
CATCTGTATTAACGAAGCGCTGGCATTGACCCTGAGTGATTTTTCTCTGGTCCCGCCGCATCCATACCGC
CAGTTGTTTACCCTCACAACGTTCCAGTAACCGGGCATGTTCATCATCAGTAACCCGTATCGTGAGCATC
CTCTCTCGTTTCATCGGTATCATTACCCCCATGAACAGAAATCCCCCTTACACGGAGGCATCAGTGACCA
AACAGGAAAAAACCGCCCTTAACATGGCCCGCTTTATCAGAAGCCAGACATTAACGCTTCTGGAGAAACT
CAACGAGCTGGACGCGGATGAACAGGCAGACATCTGTGAATCGCTTCACGACCACGCTGATGAGCTTTAC
CGCAGCTGCCTCGCGCGTTTCGGTGATGACGGTGAAAACCTCTGACACATGCAGCTCCCGGAGACGGTCA
CAGCTTGTCTGTAAGCGGATGCCGGGAGCAGACAAGCCCGTCAGGGCGCGTCAGCGGGTGTTGGCGGGTG
TCGGGGCGCAGCCATGACCCAGTCACGTAGCGATAGCGGAGTGTATACTGGCTTAACTATGCGGCATCAG
AGCAGATTGTACTGAGAGTGCACCATATGCGGTGTGAAATACCGCACAGATGCGTAAGGAGAAAATACCG
CATCAGGCGCTCTTCCGCTTCCTCGCTCACTGACTCGCTGCGCTCGGTCGTTCGGCTGCGGCGAGCGGTA
TCAGCTCACTCAAAGGCGGTAATACGGTTATCCACAGAATCAGGGGATAACGCAGGAAAGAACATGTGAG
CAAAAGGCCAGCAAAAGGCCAGGAACCGTAAAAAGGCCGCGTTGCTGGCGTTTTTCCATAGGCTCCGCCC
CCCTGACGAGCATCACAAAAATCGACGCTCAAGTCAGAGGTGGCGAAACCCGACAGGACTATAAAGATAC
CAGGCGTTTCCCCCTGGAAGCTCCCTCGTGCGCTCTCCTGTTCCGACCCTGCCGCTTACCGGATACCTGT
CCGCCTTTCTCCCTTCGGGAAGCGTGGCGCTTTCTCATAGCTCACGCTGTAGGTATCTCAGTTCGGTGTA
GGTCGTTCGCTCCAAGCTGGGCTGTGTGCACGAACCCCCCGTTCAGCCCGACCGCTGCGCCTTATCCGGT
AACTATCGTCTTGAGTCCAACCCGGTAAGACACGACTTATCGCCACTGGCAGCAGCCACTGGTAACAGGA
TTAGCAGAGCGAGGTATGTAGGCGGTGCTACAGAGTTCTTGAAGTGGTGGCCTAACTACGGCTACACTAG
AAGGACAGTATTTGGTATCTGCGCTCTGCTGAAGCCAGTTACCTTCGGAAAAAGAGTTGGTAGCTCTTGA
TCCGGCAAACAAACCACCGCTGGTAGCGGTGGTTTTTTTGTTTGCAAGCAGCAGATTACGCGCAGAAAAA
AAGGATCTCAAGAAGATCCTTTGATCTTTTCTACGGGGTCTGACGCTCAGTGGAACGAAAACTCACGTTA
AGGGATTTTGGTCATGAGATTATCAAAAAGGATCTTCACCTAGATCCTTTTAAATTAAAAATGAAGTTTT
AAATCAATCTAAAGTATATATGAGTAAACTTGGTCTGACAGTTACCAATGCTTAATCAGTGAGGCACCTA
TCTCAGCGATCTGTCTATTTCGTTCATCCATAGTTGCCTGACTCCCCGTCGTGTAGATAACTACGATACG
GGAGGGCTTACCATCTGGCCCCAGTGCTGCAATGATACCGCGAGACCCACGCTCACCGGCTCCAGATTTA
TCAGCAATAAACCAGCCAGCCGGAAGGGCCGAGCGCAGAAGTGGTCCTGCAACTTTATCCGCCTCCATCC
AGTCTATTAATTGTTGCCGGGAAGCTAGAGTAAGTAGTTCGCCAGTTAATAGTTTGCGCAACGTTGTTGC
CATTGCTGCAGGCATCGTGGTGTCACGCTCGTCGTTTGGTATGGCTTCATTCAGCTCCGGTTCCCAACGA
TCAAGGCGAGTTACATGATCCCCCATGTTGTGCAAAAAAGCGGTTAGCTCCTTCGGTCCTCCGATCGTTG
TCAGAAGTAAGTTGGCCGCAGTGTTATCACTCATGGTTATGGCAGCACTGCATAATTCTCTTACTGTCAT
GCCATCCGTAAGATGCTTTTCTGTGACTGGTGAGTACTCAACCAAGTCATTCTGAGAATAGTGTATGCGG
CGACCGAGTTGCTCTTGCCCGGCGTCAACACGGGATAATACCGCGCCACATAGCAGAACTTTAAAAGTGC
TCATCATTGGAAAACGTTCTTCGGGGCGAAAACTCTCAAGGATCTTACCGCTGTTGAGATCCAGTTCGAT
GTAACCCACTCGTGCACCCAACTGATCTTCAGCATCTTTTACTTTCACCAGCGTTTCTGGGTGAGCAAAA
ACAGGAAGGCAAAATGCCGCAAAAAAGGGAATAAGGGCGACACGGAAATGTTGAATACTCATACTCTTCC
TTTTTCAATATTATTGAAGCATTTATCAGGGTTATTGTCTCATGAGCGGATACATATTTGAATGTATTTA
GAAAAATAAACAAATAGGGGTTCCGCGCACATTTCCCCGAAAAGTGCCACCTGACGTCTAAGAAACCATT
ATTATCATGACATTAACCTATAAAAATAGGCGTATCACGAGGCCCTTTCGTCTTCAAGAATTCAAGCTTG
TCGACGTTAACCTGCAGGCATGCGGATCCGGTACCAGCTGTCTCTTATACACATCTCTGCAGTTAACGCT
GACCCGGACCACCACGACGACCCGGACGACCACCGGTACGACCACCACCAGACGGACCGCGGCGACCACC
CTGGTCACCCTGTTCACGTTCACCGGTACGACCGTCGTCACGGTTACGACCAGAAGAACGACGGTCACCG
TGACCAGACGCTTGCCGGTCTCTGCGATCTTGGCCCCCGGTACGTCTGTCACCACGGTCCTGACCACCGG
TACGACGGTCGCCCCTATCCTGTCCACCCGTCCTACGACCACGCTGCGGCTGACCACCACGCGGTTCGTT
TTTCTGGTCCAGACGTTCGAACAGACGCAGCCACTGTTCCGGACGAACGTAAGCAACAACAGCACCACCA
CCAACACCAGCGTGGTCCAGAGCAGCTTCAACACGACGACGCGGGTATTTACGCAGCAGAGAAGCCTGGA
TGTTACCACCAACACCGGTGAAGCACAGTTCAACCATAGATTCGTAACGTTCCAGAGCAGCACCTTCCAG
CAGCGGTTCAGCACGACGACGCAGACGCATGATAGCAGAGTCAACTTTCGGAACCGGTTTGAACAGACGA
CGATCGACTTTTTCAACGAATTCCCATTCGAACAGCGGCCAGGTCATAACGGTCAGACGAGACCAACGAC
CGTAGTCACCGGTACGTTTACGAGCGAATTCCAGCTGGGTAACCATGGTAGCGGTTTCGATGGTCGGAGC
TTCCAGGCACCAGTCAACGATAGCAGAGGTGATACCGTACGGGATAGCACCAACGAAAGCGAACGGTTCC
GGCGGCGGTTCAGCGGTCAGGAAGTCAGCGTTAACAACTTCGATGTTCGGGTGACCAGACAGTTTTTCAC
GCAGAGATTTAGCCAGACGCGGGTCGATTTCGTAAGAGGTAACCTGACGAGCACGGTCAGCCAGTTCACG
GGTCAGCAGACCTTCACCCGGACCAGCTTCCAGAACCGGCAGGTCCGGACGCAGTTCAGCGGTTTCAGCG
ATACGAGCGATGGTTTTACGGTCACGCAGGAAGTTCTGGCCGAATTGGCGGCGGTTACGGTCACGCTCGG
TACGGCCGAGGACGGGGCGATTCTGGTTGGGGTGCTGGCGGTCTTGGTTGCGGCGGCGGGGGCGGGGCTG
TTCATCGGAGGAGGACATGACGATCTCCCGATGTGTCGTACGTATGGGAATTGACGAAAATCATATAGAT
TTTCAGTTGAAGTGTAGCACTGCATAGTGTCATCGAAGTGTCGGCGGCAACGGTATGCCCGGTAGGGGGT
GGGTCTGCCTTTCGGTTTCGTGAACCTGATGCGGCGACGCGCATGTAGCCGATAACCCCTAGACTCGCCC
GTGCAGATCGTCGGTGTGGATCCAGATGTGTATAAGAGACAGCTGGTACCGGCCGCTGCTGTGCGTGCGG
GCGTGAGCGTTTCTACGCTGCGGCGCAGGAAATCAGAGCTTGAGGCTGCCGGAGCGACGGTAGACCCGTC
CGGTTGGGTGGTGCCACTGCGTGCACTCAAGGTCGTTTTTGGGGTGTCAGATGAGACCTCGAATGCGAAT
ACCAGTAAATCCTGACCTGTGAGTTGTGAATTCATAGGATAGATTCTGGAAACTTTACCGTCCGAGCTCC
AGCCTGCGGTCCGGACACCGACGATCTGCACGGGCGAGTCTAGGGGTTATCGGCTACATGCGCGTCGCCG
CATCAGGTTCACGAAACCGAAAGGCAGACCCACCCCCTACCGGGCATACCGTTGCCGCCGACACTTCGAT
GACACTATGCAGTGCTACACTTCAACTGAAAATCTATATGATTTTCGTCAATTCTCGCTGGGACGCCCGT
AGAACTCTGTGAGGATAAAGTCTCCCTTACAGCCTGCGGTCCGGTAATTTTGTTTAACTTTAAGAAGGAG
ATATACATATGTCAAGACTAGATAAGAGCAAGGTCATTAACAGCGCACTGGAGTTACTAAACGAAGTTGG
AATAGAGGGATTGACTACACGAAAATTAGCACAGAAATTAGGAGTAGAACAACCGACACTTTATTGGCAC
GTTAAAAATAAAAGAGCTTTGCTGGATGCTTTAGCTATAGAAATGCTAGACCGACACCACACACATTTTT
GCCCCTTAGAAGGAGAAAGTTGGCAAGATTTCCTACGTAACAACGCCAAATCATTTAGATGCGCGCTATT
ATCACACCGCGACGGCGCCAAAGTTCACCTCGGGACAAGACCTACGGAGAAGCAATACGAAACCCTAGAG
AATCAATTAGCCTTTCTATGTCAACAAGGATTCAGTTTGGAAAACGCCCTCTACGCCCTATCAGCCGTTG
GTCATTTTACATTGGGATGCGTTTTAGAGGATCAGGAACATCAAGTAGCAAAAGAAGAAAGAGAGACACC
CACCACCGACAGCATGCCACCATTATTACGTCAAGCTATTGAACTATTCGATCATCAGGGAGCGGAACCG
GCATTTTTATTTGGCCTCGAATTAATCATATGTGGTTTAGAAAAACAATTAAAGTGTGAATCTGGATCCC
ATCATCACCATCACCACTGATAATCGCTGGGACGCCCGCTCGAGCAATAAACAGTTGATAGGGCTTCTCC
GTTACCATGGTTCAGCCAAAAAACTTAAGACCGCCGGTCTTGTCCACTACCTTGCAGTAATGCGGTGGAC
AGGATCGGCGGTTTTCTTTTCTCTTCTCAATTCTTCTGACCTGTAACGAATAATAGATAGTAAAGTAGTC
TCCGATTGAGTTTTCTCTGCCGAGTCCCACCCAGTTCTGTGATTTCAGTAAGTTGGTAATTGATACACTG
TTGCGAGAACTGGTGCCTGGTAGTAGATAGGTTGTTATTGAGTAAGAAGGTAAAGTGAACGAAATCCCTG
AAACTGAGACTGTAGAAAATAAGCTTCAGCCTGCGGTCCGGTTGACACCCTATCAGTGATAGAGTATAAT
GCTAGCTCGCTGGGACGCCCGGTAGTGCTTATCAGACCCAATACTGTTGAACAGCCTGCGGTCCGGTCCA
CTTATAAATATAGAGGAGGTTTGATATGGTGTCCAAAGGCGAGGAGGATAACATGGCGATCATCAAGGAG
TTCATGCGCTTCAAGGTCCACATGGAGGGCTCCGTCAACGGCCACGAATTTGAGATCGAAGGTGAGGGGG
AGGGCCGGCCGTACGAAGGCACGCAGACGGCCAAGCTGAAGGTCACCAAAGGGGGCCCGCTGCCCTTCGC
GTGGGACATCCTGTCCCCTCAGTTCATGTACGGTTCCAAGGCCTACGTCAAGCACCCCGCGGACATTCCG
GACTACCTGAAACTCTCCTTCCCGGAAGGCTTCAAATGGGAGCGGGTCATGAACTTCGAAGACGGCGGTG
TGGTCACCGTCACCCAGGACTCGTCCCTTCAAGACGGTGAGTTTATCTACAAGGTCAAGCTGCGCGGTAC
CAACTTTCCGTCCGACGGCCCTGTCATGCAGAAGAAGACTATGGGCTGGGAGGCCAGCTCCGAGCGTATG
TATCCAGAGGATGGCGCTCTTAAGGGTGAGATCAAGCAGAGACTGAAGCTCAAGGACGGCGGTCACTACG
ACGCCGAGGTCAAGACCACCTACAAGGCGAAGAAACCGGTCCAGCTGCCGGGCGCTTACAACGTCAACAT
CAAGCTGGACATCACTTCTCACAACGAGGACTACACTATCGTCGAGCAATATGAGCGTGCCGAGGGCCGC
CACTCCACTGGCGGCATGGACGAGCTGTACAAGTCCCGCATCGAGGGCCGCGGTAAGCCGATCCCGAACC
CGCTGTTGGGCCTGGATTCCACTCGCACGGGCCACCATCACCACCACCACTGATCGCTGGGACGCCCGGG
ATCCAAGAGATTTCTACACGATTGAGCACTGTCTCCTGCAGGCTCGGTACCAAATTCCAGAAAAGAGGCC
TCCCGAAAGGGGGGCCTTTTTTCGTTTTGGTCCTAATAGATAAAGGATAGGTCTGGTAGTGTTGTTCGTT
CTCGCAGGTAAATCAATAATACTCTGCAGTTCCGTAGACTTTTCAGTGGGACAGGGTAGCGATAACAGAT
AGATTGTAATAAGACACAGTAGGTGCTCGTAGTTGCGTGAAGAGAACCGCTCAGGAAATCCAGTCAGAAG
TATTGGTAATCGTTGAAAACTCAGTCGACGCACTTACTGAAGACGTCCTATTACACTCGTCGTTGGAAAC
TGAAGATGCGGCCGCGGAAACACAGAAAAAAGCCCGCACCTGACAGTGCGGGCTTTTTTTTTCGACCAAA
GGTAGCGAACGACGAGTCACTGTTGAGGATAAATACTTTCTCTACTAGGCGCCTGTTACACAGGTCCTCA
GCGGCGCGCCGAAACTGAACCTGTTATTTTACGCTACGGA
Features (pLannotate 1.2.2; 12 found; start..end, strand, type, name):
   3517..3897    -  CDS            YPB1_ECOLX: Protein predicted: Swiss-Prot protein existence level 4. From Escherichia coli.
   3914..4105    +  CDS            rop: Rop protein, which maintains plasmids at low copy number; rop
   4207..4347    +  misc_feature   bom: basis of mobility region from pBR322
   4533..5121    -  rep_origin     ori: high-copy-number ColE1/pMB1/pBR322/pUC origin of replication
   5292..6152    -  CDS            AmpR: β-lactamase; bla; confers resistance to ampicillin, carbenicillin, and related antibiotics
   6153..6257    -  promoter       AmpR promoter: bla
   6408..6426    +  misc_feature   Tn5 ME: hyperactive mosaic end for Tn5 transposase recognition (Reznikoff et al., 2004)
   6436..7578    -  CDS            ermE: ERME_SACEN - Experimental evidence at protein level: Swiss-Prot protein existence level 1. This protein produces a dimethylation of the adenine residue at position 2085 in 23S rRNA, resulting in reduced affinity between ribosomes and macrolide-lincosamide-streptogramin B antibiotics. From Saccharopolyspora erythraea (strain ATCC 11635 / DSM 40517 / JCM 4748 / NBRC 13426 / NCIMB 8594 / NRRL 2338).
   7794..7812    -  misc_feature   Tn5 ME: hyperactive mosaic end for Tn5 transposase recognition (Reznikoff et al., 2004)
   8309..8331    +  RBS            RBS: efficient ribosome binding site from bacteriophage T7 gene 10 (Olins and Rangwala, 1989)
   8339..8959    +  CDS            tetR: TETR2_ECOLX - Experimental evidence at protein level: Swiss-Prot protein existence level 1. TetR is the repressor of the tetracycline resistance element; its N-terminal region forms a helix-turn-helix structure and binds DNA. Binding of tetracycline to TetR reduces the repressor affinity for the tetracycline resistance gene (tetA) promoter operator sites. From Escherichia coli.
   9476..10183   +  CDS            mCherry: mCherry is a basic (constitutively fluorescent) red fluorescent protein published in 2004, derived from Discosoma sp.. It is reported to be a very rapidly-maturing monomer with low acid sensitivity.
