[The description below was written by a language model from this plasmid's Addgene catalogue record and pLannotate feature annotations shown in this document.]
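Description:
pEND-303_Cacnes_tetR is a 10.8 kb E. coli–Cutibacterium acnes shuttle plasmid for bacterial expression and synthetic biology. It carries a TetR-controlled inducible mCherry reporter circuit intended for the skin commensal C. acnes. The purpose line describes it as a pBRESP36A derivative, while the backbone field lists pEND-350. The annotated E. coli portion looks pBR322-like, with a ColE1/pMB1-type origin, the rop gene (which normally keeps copy number low), the bom mobilisation region, and a β-lactamase gene with its own promoter for ampicillin selection in cloning strains such as DH5alpha. Copy number is recorded as unknown. Selection in C. acnes relies on ermE, a 23S rRNA methyltransferase from Saccharopolyspora erythraea that confers erythromycin (macrolide-lincosamide-streptogramin B) resistance. This gene is flanked by two Tn5 mosaic ends, probably left over from a transposon-derived cassette. About the first 3.5 kb of the sequence has no annotated features, so the table does not identify any replication functions for C. acnes.

The payload consists of two expression units. In the first, the native C. acnes promoter P(PPA_RS09745) and a ribosome binding site (RBS_2) drive a synthetic tetR gene, codon optimized for C. acnes and carrying a C-terminal 6xHis tag. In the second, a BBa_23119-derived constitutive promoter fitted with TetO2 operator sites, together with RBS_1, drives mCherry. TetR binds the operators and represses mCherry, and a tetracycline-class inducer releases the repressor so that red fluorescence is produced. The promoters themselves are not annotated in the feature table. The plasmid serves to characterise and demonstrate inducible gene expression in C. acnes, as part of work on engineering this commensal for programmed delivery of therapeutic molecules to skin.
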