Addgene plasmid #225618: pEND-303_Cacnes_tetR
Purpose: C. acnes with tetR-based inducible expression of mCherry. pBRESP36A with P(PPA_RS09745)+RBS_2+TetR // P(BBa_23119-TetO2)+RBS_1+mCherry
Depositing lab: Marc Güell. Depositing organization: Universitat Pompeu Fabra. Publication: Synthetically programmed antioxidant delivery by a domesticated skin commensal. Nevot G, Santos-Moreno J, Campama-Sanz N, Toloza L, Parra-Cid C, Jansen PAM, Barbier I, Ledesma-Amaro R, van den Bogaard EH, Guell M. Cell Syst. 2025 Feb 19;16(2):101169. doi: 10.1016/j.cels.2025.101169. Epub 2025 Feb 6. PubMed 39919749.
Backbone
  Vector backbone: pEND-350
  Vector type: Bacterial Expression, Synthetic Biology
  Selectable markers: Erythromycin
Growth in bacteria
  Bacterial resistance: Ampicillin, 100 μg/mL
  Growth temperature: 37°C
  Growth strain: DH5alpha
  Copy number: Unknown
Gene/Insert
  Gene/Insert name: TetR
  Species: Synthetic
  Mutation: Codon optimized for Cutibacterium acnes
  Tag / fusion protein: 6xHis (C terminal on insert)
  Cloning method: Gibson Cloning
Terms and licenses: Academic/Nonprofit Terms; Industry Terms: Not Available to Industry
How to cite: pEND-303_Cacnes_tetR was a gift from Marc Güell (Addgene plasmid # 225618 ; http://n2t.net/addgene:225618 ; RRID:Addgene_225618)
